Addgene plasmid #143599: TFORF2694
Purpose: Lentiviral vector for overexpressing transcription factor ORFs with unique 24-bp barcodes. Barcodes facilitate identification of transcription factors in pooled screens.
Depositing lab: Feng Zhang. Depositing organization: Broad Institute. Publication: A transcription factor atlas of directed differentiation. Joung J, Ma S, Tay T, Geiger-Schuller KR, Kirchgatterer PC, Verdine VK, Guo B, Arias-Garcia MA, Allen WE, Singh A, Kuksenko O, Abudayyeh OO, Gootenberg JS, Fu Z, Macrae RK, Buenrostro JD, Regev A, Zhang F. Cell. 2023 Jan 5;186(1):209-229.e26. doi: 10.1016/j.cell.2022.11.026. PubMed 36608654.
Backbone
  Vector backbone: pLX_TRC317
  Backbone manufacturer: Broad Institute Genetic Perturbation Platform
  Backbone size w/o insert (bp): 8264
  Vector type: Mammalian Expression, Lentiviral
  Selectable markers: Puromycin
Growth in bacteria
  Bacterial resistance: Ampicillin, 100 μg/mL
  Growth temperature: 37°C
  Growth strain: NEB Stable
  Copy number: High Copy
Gene/Insert
  Gene/Insert name: ELF5
  Species: H. sapiens (human)
  Insert size (bp): 665
  Entrez Gene: ELF5 (a.k.a. ESE2)
  Promoter: EF1a
  Cloning method: Unknown
  Sequencing primers: 5′ GGGTGGAGACTGAAGTTAGGCCAG; 3′ CACATAGCGTAAAAGGAGCAACATAG
Terms and licenses: Academic/Nonprofit Terms; Industry Terms: Not Available to Industry
Depositor comments: NM_001243081,ENST00000620316 . The transcription factor ORF portion of this plasmid was synthesized by Genewiz. Please test multiple small colonies in case of plasmid recombination. To make this collection available in a timely manner, a portion of this collection was not fully sequenced by Addgene. If an Addgene verified full plasmid sequence is not available, please contact us prior to placing an order to request the full sequence.
How to cite: TFORF2694 was a gift from Feng Zhang (Addgene plasmid # 143599 ; http://n2t.net/addgene:143599 ; RRID:Addgene_143599)
