[The description below was written by a language model from this plasmid's Addgene catalogue record and pLannotate feature annotations shown in this document.]
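Description:
TFORF2694 is a lentiviral mammalian expression plasmid built on the pLX_TRC317 backbone from the Broad Institute Genetic Perturbation Platform. It carries an open reading frame for human ELF5 (also known as ESE2), an ETS-family transcription factor. It belongs to a large barcoded collection of transcription factor ORFs; according to the record, each member carries a unique 24-bp barcode so that the factor can be identified by sequencing in pooled overexpression screens, such as those used to study directed differentiation. The barcode is not annotated as a separate feature in the table. The ORF portion was made by gene synthesis, and the depositor comments cite a particular ELF5 transcript isoform.

The sequenced plasmid is about 8.9 kb. An RSV promoter fused to a truncated HIV-1 5' LTR drives genomic RNA production in packaging cells, followed by the Ψ packaging signal, a gag fragment, the RRE for Rev-dependent nuclear export, and a cPPT/CTS. The ΔU3 3' LTR makes the integrated provirus self-inactivating. Within the provirus, an SV40 early promoter drives puromycin N-acetyltransferase for selection of transduced cells. Downstream, the strong constitutive EF-1α promoter drives ELF5, followed by a WPRE that enhances transcript stability and expression. The short U6 promoter, small t antigen and Rev hits appear to be residual fragments rather than functional units. Outside the LTRs are an SV40 poly(A) signal and SV40 origin, an f1 origin, a high-copy ColE1/pUC origin and AmpR for ampicillin selection in E. coli, along with lac, T7 and T3 remnants. The depositor notes a risk of recombination during bacterial propagation, which is typical of LTR-containing plasmids.
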