Features (pLannotate 1.2.2; 31 found; start..end, strand, type, name):
      5..231     +  promoter       RSV promoter: Rous sarcoma virus enhancer/promoter
    232..412     +  LTR            5' LTR (truncated): truncated 5' long terminal repeat (LTR) from HIV-1
    459..584     +  misc_feature   HIV-1 Ψ: packaging signal of human immunodeficiency virus type 1
    568..931     +  CDS            HIV-1 gag (fragment): gag protein from human immunodeficiency virus 1; gag
   1077..1310    +  misc_feature   RRE: The Rev response element (RRE) of HIV-1 allows for Rev-dependent mRNA export from the nucleus to the cytoplasm.
   1687..1713    +  CDS            Rev (fragment): human immunodeficiency virus 1 (HIV-1) Rev protein; rev; enhances nuclear export of unspliced and incompletely spliced viral mRNAs
   1720..1743    +  promoter       SV40 promoter (fragment): SV40 early promoter
   1744..1815    +  promoter       SV40 promoter (fragment): SV40 enhancer and early promoter
   1839..1974    +  rep_origin     SV40 ori: SV40 origin of replication
   2020..2616    +  CDS            PuroR (fragment): puromycin N-acetyltransferase; pac from Streptomyces; confers resistance to puromycin
   2665..2782    +  misc_feature   cPPT/CTS: central polypurine tract and central termination sequence of HIV-1
   2847..2913    +  CDS            small t antigen (fragment): SV40 (simian virus 40) small t antigen
   2920..4098    +  promoter       EF-1α promoter: strong constitutive promoter for human elongation factor EF-1α
   4115..4675    +  CDS            ELF5 (fragment): ELF5_HUMAN - Also known as ESE2. Experimental evidence at protein level: Swiss-Prot protein existence level 1. Isoform 2 binds to DNA sequences containing the consensus nucleotide core sequence GGA[AT]. Transcriptionally activates SPRR2A and the parotid gland-specific PSP promoters. From Homo sapiens (Human).
   4691..4744    +  promoter       U6 promoter (fragment): RNA polymerase III promoter for human U6 snRNA
   4786..5374    +  misc_feature   WPRE: woodchuck hepatitis virus posttranscriptional regulatory element
   5425..5444    +  misc_feature   cPPT/CTS (fragment): central polypurine tract and central termination sequence of HIV-1
   5446..5679    +  LTR            3' LTR (ΔU3): self-inactivating 3' long terminal repeat (LTR) from HIV-1
   5757..5878    +  polyA_signal   SV40 poly(A) signal: SV40 polyadenylation signal
   5918..6053    +  rep_origin     SV40 ori: SV40 origin of replication
   6074..6092    -  promoter       T7 promoter: promoter for bacteriophage T7 RNA polymerase
   6100..6255    +  CDS            lacZα (fragment): LacZα fragment of β-galactosidase; lacZ fragment
   6260..6688    +  rep_origin     f1 ori (sequence partly withheld): f1 bacteriophage origin of replication; arrow indicates direction of (+) strand synthesis
   6741..6845    +  promoter       AmpR promoter: bla
   6846..7706    +  CDS            AmpR: β-lactamase; bla; confers resistance to ampicillin, carbenicillin, and related antibiotics
   7877..8465    +  rep_origin     ori: high-copy-number ColE1/pMB1/pBR322/pUC origin of replication
   8648..8740    +  CDS            lacI (fragment): lac repressor; lacI; The lac repressor binds to the lac operator to inhibit transcription in E. coli. This inhibition can be relieved by adding lactose or isopropyl-β-D-thiogalactopyranoside (IPTG).
   8753..8774    +  protein_bind   CAP binding site: CAP binding activates transcription in the presence of cAMP. E. coli catabolite activator protein
   8789..8819    +  promoter       lac promoter: promoter for the E. coli lac operon
   8827..8843    +  protein_bind   lac operator: The lac repressor binds to the lac operator to inhibit transcription in E. coli. This inhibition can be relieved by adding lactose or isopropyl-β-D-thiogalactopyranoside (IPTG). lac repressor encoded by lacI
   8888..8906    +  promoter       T3 promoter: promoter for bacteriophage T3 RNA polymerase
>Addgene plasmid #143599 | TFORF2694 | addgene full sequence | sequence record 400487 | Addgene NGS Result
TTAATGTAGTCTTATGCAATACTCTTGTAGTCTTGCAACATGGTAACGATGAGTTAGCAACATGCCTTAC
AAGGAGAGAAAAAGCACCGTGCATGCCGATTGGTGGAAGTAAGGTGGTACGATCGTGCCTTATTAGGAAG
GCAACAGACGGGTCTGACATGGATTGGACGAACCACTGAATTGCCGCATTGCAGAGATATTGTATTTAAG
TGCCTAGCTCGATACATAAACGGGTCTCTCTGGTTAGACCAGATCTGAGCCTGGGAGCTCTCTGGCTAAC
TAGGGAACCCACTGCTTAAGCCTCAATAAAGCTTGCCTTGAGTGCTTCAAGTAGTGTGTGCCCGTCTGTT
GTGTGACTCTGGTAACTAGAGATCCCTCAGACCCTTTTAGTCAGTGTGGAAAATCTCTAGCAGTGGCGCC
CGAACAGGGACTTGAAAGCGAAAGGGAAACCAGAGGAGCTCTCTCGACGCAGGACTCGGCTTGCTGAAGC
GCGCACGGCAAGAGGCGAGGGGCGGCGACTGGTGAGTACGCCAAAAATTTTGACTAGCGGAGGCTAGAAG
GAGAGAGATGGGTGCGAGAGCGTCAGTATTAAGCGGGGGAGAATTAGATCGCGATGGGAAAAAATTCGGT
TAAGGCCAGGGGGAAAGAAAAAATATAAATTAAAACATATAGTATGGGCAAGCAGGGAGCTAGAACGATT
CGCAGTTAATCCTGGCCTGTTAGAAACATCAGAAGGCTGTAGACAAATACTGGGACAGCTACAACCATCC
CTTCAGACAGGATCAGAAGAACTTAGATCATTATATAATACAGTAGCAACCCTCTATTGTGTGCATCAAA
GGATAGAGATAAAAGACACCAAGGAAGCTTTAGACAAGATAGAGGAAGAGCAAAACAAAAGTAAGACCAC
CGCACAGCAAGCGGCCGCTGATCTTCAGACCTGGAGGAGGAGATATGAGGGACAATTGGAGAAGTGAATT
ATATAAATATAAAGTAGTAAAAATTGAACCATTAGGAGTAGCACCCACCAAGGCAAAGAGAAGAGTGGTG
CAGAGAGAAAAAAGAGCAGTGGGAATAGGAGCTTTGTTCCTTGGGTTCTTGGGAGCAGCAGGAAGCACTA
TGGGCGCAGCGTCAATGACGCTGACGGTACAGGCCAGACAATTATTGTCTGGTATAGTGCAGCAGCAGAA
CAATTTGCTGAGGGCTATTGAGGCGCAACAGCATCTGTTGCAACTCACAGTCTGGGGCATCAAGCAGCTC
CAGGCAAGAATCCTGGCTGTGGAAAGATACCTAAAGGATCAACAGCTCCTGGGGATTTGGGGTTGCTCTG
GAAAACTCATTTGCACCACTGCTGTGCCTTGGAATGCTAGTTGGAGTAATAAATCTCTGGAACAGATTTG
GAATCACACGACCTGGATGGAGTGGGACAGAGAAATTAACAATTACACAAGCTTAATACACTCCTTAATT
GAAGAATCGCAAAACCAGCAAGAAAAGAATGAACAAGAATTATTGGAATTAGATAAATGGGCAAGTTTGT
GGAATTGGTTTAACATAACAAATTGGCTGTGGTATATAAAATTATTCATAATGATAGTAGGAGGCTTGGT
AGGTTTAAGAATAGTTTTTGCTGTACTTTCTATAGTGAATAGAGTTAGGCAGGGATATTCACCATTATCG
TTTCAGACCCACCTCCCAACCCCGAGGGGACCCATGCATTGCATCTCAATTAGTCAGCAACCAGGTGTGG
AAAGTCCCCAGGCTCCCCAGCAGGCAGAAGTATGCAAAGCATGCGTCTCAATTAGTCAGCAACCATAGTC
CCGCCCCTAACTCCGCCCATCCCGCCCCTAACTCCGCCCAGTTCCGCCCATTCTCCGCCCCATGGCTGAC
TAATTTTTTTTATTTATGCAGAGGCCGAGGCCGCCTCGGCCTCTGAGCTATTCCAGAAGTAGTGAGGAGG
CTTTTTTGGAGGCCTAGGCTTTTGCAAAAAGCTTTCTAGAGGTACCACCGGAGCTTACCATGACCGAGTA
CAAGCCCACGGTGCGCCTCGCCACCCGCGACGACGTCCCCAGGGCCGTACGCACCCTCGCCGCCGCGTTC
GCCGACTACCCCGCCACGCGCCACACCGTCGATCCGGACCGCCACATCGAGCGGGTCACCGAGCTGCAAG
AACTCTTCCTCACGCGCGTCGGGCTCGACATCGGCAAGGTGTGGGTCGCGGACGACGGCGCCGCCGTGGC
GGTCTGGACCACGCCGGAGAGCGTCGAAGCGGGGGCGGTGTTCGCCGAGATCGGCCCGCGCATGGCCGAG
TTGAGCGGTTCCCGGCTGGCCGCGCAGCAACAGATGGAAGGCCTCCTGGCGCCGCACCGGCCCAAGGAGC
CCGCGTGGTTCCTGGCCACCGTCGGCGTCTCGCCCGACCACCAGGGCAAGGGTCTGGGCAGCGCCGTCGT
GCTCCCCGGAGTGGAGGCGGCCGAGCGCGCCGGGGTGCCCGCCTTCCTGGAGACCTCCGCGCCCCGCAAC
CTCCCCTTCTACGAGCGGCTCGGCTTCACCGTCACCGCCGACGTCGAGGTGCCCGAAGGACCGCGCACCT
GGTGCATGACCCGCAAGCCCGGTGCCAGTTAACGAATTCTAGATCTTGAGACAAATGGCAGTATTCATCC
ACAATTTTAAAAGAAAAGGGGGGATTGGGGGGTACAGTGCAGGGGAAAGAATAGTAGACATAATAGCAAC
AGACATACAAACTAAAGAATTACAAAAACAAATTACAAAAATTCAAAATTTTCGGGTTTATTACAGGGAC
AGCAGAGATCCACTTTGGCGCCGGCTCGAGGCCTGCAGGTGCAAAGATGGATAAAGTTTTAAACAGAGAG
GAATCTTTGCAGCTAATGGACCTTCTAGGTCTTGAAAGGAGTGGGAATTGGCTCCGGTGCCCGTCAGTGG
GCAGAGCGCACATCGCCCACAGTCCCCGAGAAGTTGGGGGGAGGGGTCGGCAATTGAACCGGTGCCTAGA
GAAGGTGGCGCGGGGTAAACTGGGAAAGTGATGTCGTGTACTGGCTCCGCCTTTTTCCCGAGGGTGGGGG
AGAACCGTATATAAGTGCAGTAGTCGCCGTGAACGTTCTTTTTCGCAACGGGTTTGCCGCCAGAACACAG
GTAAGTGCCGTGTGTGGTTCCCGCGGGCCTGGCCTCTTTACGGGTTATGGCCCTTGCGTGCCTTGAATTA
CTTCCACCTGGCTGCAGTACGTGATTCTTGATCCCGAGCTTCGGGTTGGAAGTGGGTGGGAGAGTTCGAG
GCCTTGCGCTTAAGGAGCCCCTTCGCCTCGTGCTTGAGTTGAGGCCTGGCCTGGGCGCTGGGGCCGCCGC
GTGCGAATCTGGTGGCACCTTCGCGCCTGTCTCGCTGCTTTCGATAAGTCTCTAGCCATTTAAAATTTTT
GATGACCTGCTGCGACGCTTTTTTTCTGGCAAGATAGTCTTGTAAATGCGGGCCAAGATCTGCACACTGG
TATTTCGGTTTTTGGGGCCGCGGGCGGCGACGGGGCCCGTGCGTCCCAGCGCACATGTTCGGCGAGGCGG
GGCCTGCGAGCGCGGCCACCGAGAATCGGACGGGGGTAGTCTCAAGCTGGCCGGCCTGCTCTGGTGCCTG
GCCTCGCGCCGCCGTGTATCGCCCCGCCCTGGGCGGCAAGGCTGGCCCGGTCGGCACCAGTTGCGTGAGC
GGAAAGATGGCCGCTTCCCGGCCCTGCTGCAGGGAGCTCAAAATGGAGGACGCGGCGCTCGGGAGAGCGG
GCGGGTGAGTCACCCACACAAAGGAAAAGGGCCTTTCCGTCCTCAGCCGTCGCTTCATGTGACTCCACGG
AGTACCGGGCGCCGTCCAGGCACCTCGATTAGTTCTCGAGCTTTTGGAGTACGTCGTCTTTAGGTTGGGG
GGAGGGGTTTTATGCGATGGAGTTTCCCCACACTGAGTGGGTGGAGACTGAAGTTAGGCCAGCTTGGCAC
TTGATGTAATTCTCCTTGGAATTTGCCCTTTTTGAGTTTGGATCTTGGTTCATTCTCAAGCCTCAGACAG
TGGTTCAAAGTTTTTTTCTTCCATTTCAGGTGTCGTGAGGCTAGCACCGCCACCATGCCATCTCTGCCTC
ACTCCCACAGGGTAATGTTGGACTCGGTGACACACAGCACCTTCCTGCCTAATGCATCCTTCTGCGATCC
CCTGATGTCGTGGACTGATCTGTTCAGCAATGAAGAGTACTACCCTGCCTTTGAGCATCAGACAGGTTAC
TCCTTTTTTAATGACGCTGAAGAAAGCAAGGCCACCATCAAAGACTATGCTGATTCCAACTGCTTGAAAA
CAAGTGGCATCAAAAGTCAAGACTGTCACAGTCATAGTAGAACAAGCCTCCAAAGTTCTCATCTATGGGA
ATTTGTACGAGACCTGCTTCTATCTCCTGAAGAAAACTGTGGCATTCTGGAATGGGAAGATAGGGAACAA
GGAATTTTTCGGGTGGTTAAATCGGAAGCCCTGGCAAAGATGTGGGGACAAAGGAAGAAAAATGACAGAA
TGACATATGAAAAGTTGAGCAGAGCCCTGAGATACTACTATAAAACAGGAATTTTGGAGCGGGTTGACCG
AAGGTTAGTGTACAAATTTGGAAAAAATGCACACGGGTGGCAGGAAGACAAGCTATAGTAATGAACTAGT
CCGTAACTTGAAAGTATTTCGATTTCTTGGCTTTATATATCTTGTGGAAAGGACGAATGCTAGAACAACT
CGCAGAGTGGACGCGTTAAGTCGACAATCAACCTCTGGATTACAAAATTTGTGAAAGATTGACTGGTATT
CTTAACTATGTTGCTCCTTTTACGCTATGTGGATACGCTGCTTTAATGCCTTTGTATCATGCTATTGCTT
CCCGTATGGCTTTCATTTTCTCCTCCTTGTATAAATCCTGGTTGCTGTCTCTTTATGAGGAGTTGTGGCC
CGTTGTCAGGCAACGTGGCGTGGTGTGCACTGTGTTTGCTGACGCAACCCCCACTGGTTGGGGCATTGCC
ACCACCTGTCAGCTCCTTTCCGGGACTTTCGCTTTCCCCCTCCCTATTGCCACGGCGGAACTCATCGCCG
CCTGCCTTGCCCGCTGCTGGACAGGGGCTCGGCTGTTGGGCACTGACAATTCCGTGGTGTTGTCGGGGAA
ATCATCGTCCTTTCCTTGGCTGCTCGCCTGTGTTGCCACCTGGATTCTGCGCGGGACGTCCTTCTGCTAC
GTCCCTTCGGCCCTCAATCCAGCGGACCTTCCTTCCCGCGGCCTGCTGCCGGCTCTGCGGCCTCTTCCGC
GTCTTCGCCTTCGCCCTCAGACGAGTCGGATCTCCCTTTGGGCCGCCTCCCCGCGTCGACTTTAAGACCA
ATGACTTACAAGGCAGCTGTAGATCTTAGCCACTTTTTAAAAGAAAAGGGGGGACTGGAAGGGCTAATTC
ACTCCCAACGAAGACAAGATCTGCTTTTTGCTTGTACTGGGTCTCTCTGGTTAGACCAGATCTGAGCCTG
GGAGCTCTCTGGCTAACTAGGGAACCCACTGCTTAAGCCTCAATAAAGCTTGCCTTGAGTGCTTCAAGTA
GTGTGTGCCCGTCTGTTGTGTGACTCTGGTAACTAGAGATCCCTCAGACCCTTTTAGTCAGTGTGGAAAA
TCTCTAGCAGTACGTATAGTAGTTCATGTCATCTTATTATTCAGTATTTATAACTTGCAAAGAAATGAAT
ATCAGAGAGTGAGAGGAACTTGTTTATTGCAGCTTATAATGGTTACAAATAAAGCAATAGCATCACAAAT
TTCACAAATAAAGCATTTTTTTCACTGCATTCTAGTTGTGGTTTGTCCAAACTCATCAATGTATCTTATC
ATGTCTGGCTCTAGCTATCCCGCCCCTAACTCCGCCCATCCCGCCCCTAACTCCGCCCAGTTCCGCCCAT
TCTCCGCCCCATGGCTGACTAATTTTTTTTATTTATGCAGAGGCCGAGGCCGCCTCGGCCTCTGAGCTAT
TCCAGAAGTAGTGAGGAGGCTTTTTTGGAGGCCTAGGGACGTACCCAATTCGCCCTATAGTGAGTCGTAT
TACGCGCGCTCACTGGCCGTCGTTTTACAACGTCGTGACTGGGAAAACCCTGGCGTTACCCAACTTAATC
GCCTTGCAGCACATCCCCCTTTCGCCAGCTGGCGTAATAGCGAAGAGGCCCGCACCGATCGCCCTTCCCA
ACAGTTGCGCAGCCTGAATGGCGAATGGG
[124 nt withheld, positions 6260-6383]
C
[91 nt withheld, positions 6385-6475]
A
[49 nt withheld, positions 6477-6525]
CCTTTGACGTTGGAGTCCACGTTCTTT
[37 nt withheld, positions 6553-6589]
ACCCTATCTCGGTCTATTCTTTTGATTTATAAGGGATTTTGCCGATTTCGGCCTATTGGTTAAAAAATGA
GCTGATTTAACAAAAATTTAACGCGAATTTTAACAAAATATTAACGCTTACAATTTAGGTGGCACTTTTC
GGGGAAATGTGCGCGGAACCCCTATTTGTTTATTTTTCTAAATACATTCAAATATGTATCCGCTCATGAG
ACAATAACCCTGATAAATGCTTCAATAATATTGAAAAAGGAAGAGTATGAGTATTCAACATTTCCGTGTC
GCCCTTATTCCCTTTTTTGCGGCATTTTGCCTTCCTGTTTTTGCTCACCCAGAAACGCTGGTGAAAGTAA
AAGATGCTGAAGATCAGTTGGGTGCACGAGTGGGTTACATCGAACTGGATCTCAACAGCGGTAAGATCCT
TGAGAGTTTTCGCCCCGAAGAACGTTTTCCAATGATGAGCACTTTTAAAGTTCTGCTATGTGGCGCGGTA
TTATCCCGTATTGACGCCGGGCAAGAGCAACTCGGTCGCCGCATACACTATTCTCAGAATGACTTGGTTG
AGTACTCACCAGTCACAGAAAAGCATCTTACGGATGGCATGACAGTAAGAGAATTATGCAGTGCTGCCAT
AACCATGAGTGATAACACTGCGGCCAACTTACTTCTGACAACGATCGGAGGACCGAAGGAGCTAACCGCT
TTTTTGCACAACATGGGGGATCATGTAACTCGCCTTGATCGTTGGGAACCGGAGCTGAATGAAGCCATAC
CAAACGACGAGCGTGACACCACGATGCCTGTAGCAATGGCAACAACGTTGCGCAAACTATTAACTGGCGA
ACTACTTACTCTAGCTTCCCGGCAACAATTAATAGACTGGATGGAGGCGGATAAAGTTGCAGGACCACTT
CTGCGCTCGGCCCTTCCGGCTGGCTGGTTTATTGCTGATAAATCTGGAGCCGGTGAGCGTGGGTCTCGCG
GTATCATTGCAGCACTGGGGCCAGATGGTAAGCCCTCCCGTATCGTAGTTATCTACACGACGGGGAGTCA
GGCAACTATGGATGAACGAAATAGACAGATCGCTGAGATAGGTGCCTCACTGATTAAGCATTGGTAACTG
TCAGACCAAGTTTACTCATATATACTTTAGATTGATTTAAAACTTCATTTTTAATTTAAAAGGATCTAGG
TGAAGATCCTTTTTGATAATCTCATGACCAAAATCCCTTAACGTGAGTTTTCGTTCCACTGAGCGTCAGA
CCCCGTAGAAAAGATCAAAGGATCTTCTTGAGATCCTTTTTTTCTGCGCGTAATCTGCTGCTTGCAAACA
AAAAAACCACCGCTACCAGCGGTGGTTTGTTTGCCGGATCAAGAGCTACCAACTCTTTTTCCGAAGGTAA
CTGGCTTCAGCAGAGCGCAGATACCAAATACTGTTCTTCTAGTGTAGCCGTAGTTAGGCCACCACTTCAA
GAACTCTGTAGCACCGCCTACATACCTCGCTCTGCTAATCCTGTTACCAGTGGCTGCTGCCAGTGGCGAT
AAGTCGTGTCTTACCGGGTTGGACTCAAGACGATAGTTACCGGATAAGGCGCAGCGGTCGGGCTGAACGG
GGGGTTCGTGCACACAGCCCAGCTTGGAGCGAACGACCTACACCGAACTGAGATACCTACAGCGTGAGCT
ATGAGAAAGCGCCACGCTTCCCGAAGGGAGAAAGGCGGACAGGTATCCGGTAAGCGGCAGGGTCGGAACA
GGAGAGCGCACGAGGGAGCTTCCAGGGGGAAACGCCTGGTATCTTTATAGTCCTGTCGGGTTTCGCCACC
TCTGACTTGAGCGTCGATTTTTGTGATGCTCGTCAGGGGGGCGGAGCCTATGGAAAAACGCCAGCAACGC
GGCCTTTTTACGGTTCCTGGCCTTTTGCTGGCCTTTTGCTCACATGTTCTTTCCTGCGTTATCCCCTGAT
TCTGTGGATAACCGTATTACCGCCTTTGAGTGAGCTGATACCGCTCGCCGCAGCCGAACGACCGAGCGCA
GCGAGTCAGTGAGCGAGGAAGCGGAAGAGCGCCCAATACGCAAACCGCCTCTCCCCGCGCGTTGGCCGAT
TCATTAATGCAGCTGGCACGACAGGTTTCCCGACTGGAAAGCGGGCAGTGAGCGCAACGCAATTAATGTG
AGTTAGCTCACTCATTAGGCACCCCAGGCTTTACACTTTATGCTTCCGGCTCGTATGTTGTGTGGAATTG
TGAGCGGATAACAATTTCACACAGGAAACAGCTATGACCATGATTACGCCAAGCGCGCAATTAACCCTCA
CTAAAGGGAACAAAAGCTGGAGCTGCAAGC
