>Addgene plasmid #143599 | TFORF2694 | depositor partial sequence | sequence record 282927 | Insert
ACCGCCACCATGCCATCTCTGCCTCACTCCCACAGGGTAATGTTGGACTCGGTGACACACAGCACCTTCC
TGCCTAATGCATCCTTCTGCGATCCCCTGATGTCGTGGACTGATCTGTTCAGCAATGAAGAGTACTACCC
TGCCTTTGAGCATCAGACAGGTTACTCCTTTTTTAATGACGCTGAAGAAAGCAAGGCCACCATCAAAGAC
TATGCTGATTCCAACTGCTTGAAAACAAGTGGCATCAAAAGTCAAGACTGTCACAGTCATAGTAGAACAA
GCCTCCAAAGTTCTCATCTATGGGAATTTGTACGAGACCTGCTTCTATCTCCTGAAGAAAACTGTGGCAT
TCTGGAATGGGAAGATAGGGAACAAGGAATTTTTCGGGTGGTTAAATCGGAAGCCCTGGCAAAGATGTGG
GGACAAAGGAAGAAAAATGACAGAATGACATATGAAAAGTTGAGCAGAGCCCTGAGATACTACTATAAAA
CAGGAATTTTGGAGCGGGTTGACCGAAGGTTAGTGTACAAATTTGGAAAAAATGCACACGGGTGGCAGGA
AGACAAGCTATAGTAATGAACTAGTCCGTAACTTGAAAGTATTTCGATTTCTTGGCTTTATATATCTTGT
GGAAAGGACGAATGCTAGAACAACTCGCAGAGTGG
