>Addgene plasmid #143599 | TFORF2694 | depositor partial sequence | sequence record 282928 | Barcode
ATGCTAGAACAACTCGCAGAGTGG
